>Addgene plasmid #194121 | pEGFPN3 FKBP12 | addgene full sequence | sequence record 380700 | Addgene NGS Result
TAGTTATTAATAGTAATCAATTACGGGGTCATTAGTTCATAGCCCATATATGGAGTTCCGCGTTACATAA
CTTACGGTAAATGGCCCGCCTGGCTGACCGCCCAACGACCCCCGCCCATTGACGTCAATAATGACGTATG
TTCCCATAGTAACGCCAATAGGGACTTTCCATTGACGTCAATGGGTGGAGTATTTACGGTAAACTGCCCA
CTTGGCAGTACATCAAGTGTATCATATGCCAAGTACGCCCCCTATTGACGTCAATGACGGTAAATGGCCC
GCCTGGCATTATGCCCAGTACATGACCTTATGGGACTTTCCTACTTGGCAGTACATCTACGTATTAGTCA
TCGCTATTACCATGGTGATGCGGTTTTGGCAGTACATCAATGGGCGTGGATAGCGGTTTGACTCACGGGG
ATTTCCAAGTCTCCACCCCATTGACGTCAATGGGAGTTTGTTTTGGCACCAAAATCAACGGGACTTTCCA
AAATGTCGTAACAACTCCGCCCCATTGACGCAAATGGGCGGTAGGCGTGTACGGTGGGAGGTCTATATAA
GCAGAGCTGGTTTAGTGAACCGTCAGATCCGCTAGCGCTACCGGACTCAGATCTCGAGGCCACCATGGGA
GTGCAGGTGGAAACCATCTCCCCAGGAGACGGGCGCACCTTCCCCAAGCGCGGCCAGACCTGCGTGGTGC
ACTACACCGGGATGCTTGAAGATGGAAAGAAATTTGATTCCTCCCGGGACAGAAACAAGCCCTTTAAGTT
TATGCTAGGCAAGCAGGAGGTGATCCGAGGCTGGGAAGAAGGGGTTGCCCAGATGAGTGTGGGTCAGAGA
GCCAAACTGACTATATCTCCAGATTATGCCTATGGTGCCACTGGGCACCCAGGCATCATCCCACCACATG
CCACTCTCGTCTTCGATGTGGAGCTTCTAAAACTGGAAGGATCCATCGCCACCATGGTGAGCAAGGGCGA
GGAGCTGTTCACCGGGGTGGTGCCCATCCTGGTCGAGCTGGACGGCGACGTAAACGGCCACAAGTTCAGC
GTGTCCGGCGAGGGCGAGGGCGATGCCACCTACGGCAAGCTGACCCTGAAGTTCATCTGCACCACCGGCA
AGCTGCCCGTGCCCTGGCCCACCCTCGTGACCACCCTGACCTACGGCGTGCAGTGCTTCAGCCGCTACCC
CGACCACATGAAGCAGCACGACTTCTTCAAGTCCGCCATGCCCGAAGGCTACGTCCAGGAGCGCACCATC
TTCTTCAAGGACGACGGCAACTACAAGACCCGCGCCGAGGTGAAGTTCGAGGGCGACACCCTGGTGAACC
GCATCGAGCTGAAGGGCATCGACTTCAAGGAGGACGGCAACATCCTGGGGCACAAGCTGGAGTACAACTA
CAACAGCCACAACGTCTATATCATGGCCGACAAGCAGAAGAACGGCATCAAGGTGAACTTCAAGATCCGC
CACAACATCGAGGACGGCAGCGTGCAGCTCGCCGACCACTACCAGCAGAACACCCCCATCGGCGACGGCC
CCGTGCTGCTGCCCGACAACCACTACCTGAGCACCCAGTCCGCCCTGAGCAAAGACCCCAACGAGAAGCG
CGATCACATGGTCCTGCTGGAGTTCGTGACCGCCGCCGGGATCACTCTCGGCATGGACGAGCTGTACAAG
TAAAGCGGCCGCGACTCTAGATCATAATCAGCCATACCACATTTGTAGAGGTTTTACTTGCTTTAAAAAA
CCTCCCACACCTCCCCCTGAACCTGAAACATAAAATGAATGCAATTGTTGTTGTTAACTTGTTTATTGCA
GCTTATAATGGTTACAAATAAAGCAATAGCATCACAAATTTCACAAATAAAGCATTTTTTTCACTGCATT
CTAGTTGTGGTTTGTCCAAACTCATCAATGTATCTTAAGGCGTAAATTGTAAGCGTTAATATTTTGTTAA
AATTCGCGTTAAATTTTTGTTAAATCAGCTCATTTTTTAACCAATAGGCCGAAATCGGCAAAATCCCTTA
TAAATCAAAAGAATAGACCGAGATAGGGT
[37 nt withheld, positions 2060-2096]
AAAGAACGTGGACTCCAACGTCAAAGG
[49 nt withheld, positions 2124-2172]
T
[91 nt withheld, positions 2174-2264]
G
[124 nt withheld, positions 2266-2389]
CAGGTGGCACTTTTCGGGGAAATGTGCGCGGAACCCCTATTTGTTTATTTTTCTAAATACATTCAAATAT
GTATCCGCTCATGAGACAATAACCCTGATAAATGCTTCAATAATATTGAAAAAGGAAGAGTCCTGAGGCG
GAAAGAACCAGCTGTGGAATGTGTGTCAGTTAGGGTGTGGAAAGTCCCCAGGCTCCCCAGCAGGCAGAAG
TATGCAAAGCATGCATCTCAATTAGTCAGCAACCAGGTGTGGAAAGTCCCCAGGCTCCCCAGCAGGCAGA
AGTATGCAAAGCATGCATCTCAATTAGTCAGCAACCATAGTCCCGCCCCTAACTCCGCCCATCCCGCCCC
TAACTCCGCCCAGTTCCGCCCATTCTCCGCCCCATGGCTGACTAATTTTTTTTATTTATGCAGAGGCCGA
GGCCGCCTCGGCCTCTGAGCTATTCCAGAAGTAGTGAGGAGGCTTTTTTGGAGGCCTAGGCTTTTGCAAA
GATCGATCAAGAGACAGGATGAGGATCGTTTCGCATGATTGAACAAGATGGATTGCACGCAGGTTCTCCG
GCCGCTTGGGTGGAGAGGCTATTCGGCTATGACTGGGCACAACAGACAATCGGCTGCTCTGATGCCGCCG
TGTTCCGGCTGTCAGCGCAGGGGCGCCCGGTTCTTTTTGTCAAGACCGACCTGTCCGGTGCCCTGAATGA
ACTGCAAGACGAGGCAGCGCGGCTATCGTGGCTGGCCACGACGGGCGTTCCTTGCGCAGCTGTGCTCGAC
GTTGTCACTGAAGCGGGAAGGGACTGGCTGCTATTGGGCGAAGTGCCGGGGCAGGATCTCCTGTCATCTC
ACCTTGCTCCTGCCGAGAAAGTATCCATCATGGCTGATGCAATGCGGCGGCTGCATACGCTTGATCCGGC
TACCTGCCCATTCGACCACCAAGCGAAACATCGCATCGAGCGAGCACGTACTCGGATGGAAGCCGGTCTT
GTCGATCAGGATGATCTGGACGAAGAGCATCAGGGGCTCGCGCCAGCCGAACTGTTCGCCAGGCTCAAGG
CGAGCATGCCCGACGGCGAGGATCTCGTCGTGACCCATGGCGATGCCTGCTTGCCGAATATCATGGTGGA
AAATGGCCGCTTTTCTGGATTCATCGACTGTGGCCGGCTGGGTGTGGCGGACCGCTATCAGGACATAGCG
TTGGCTACCCGTGATATTGCTGAAGAGCTTGGCGGCGAATGGGCTGACCGCTTCCTCGTGCTTTACGGTA
TCGCCGCTCCCGATTCGCAGCGCATCGCCTTCTATCGCCTTCTTGACGAGTTCTTCTGAGCGGGACTCTG
GGGTTCGAAATGACCGACCAAGCGACGCCCAACCTGCCATCACGAGATTTCGATTCCACCGCCGCCTTCT
ATGAAAGGTTGGGCTTCGGAATCGTTTTCCGGGACGCCGGCTGGATGATCCTCCAGCGCGGGGATCTCAT
GCTGGAGTTCTTCGCCCACCCTAGGGGGAGGCTAACTGAAACACGGAAGGAGACAATACCGGAAGGAACC
CGCGCTATGACGGCAATAAAAAGACAGAATAAAACGCACGGTGTTGGGTCGTTTGTTCATAAACGCGGGG
TTCGGTCCCAGGGCTGGCACTCTGTCGATACCCCACCGAGACCCCATTGGGGCCAATACGCCCGCGTTTC
TTCCTTTTCCCCACCCCACCCCCCAAGTTCGGGTGAAGGCCCAGGGCTCGCAGCCAACGTCGGGGCGGCA
GGCCCTGCCATAGCCTCAGGTTACTCATATATACTTTAGATTGATTTAAAACTTCATTTTTAATTTAAAA
GGATCTAGGTGAAGATCCTTTTTGATAATCTCATGACCAAAATCCCTTAACGTGAGTTTTCGTTCCACTG
AGCGTCAGACCCCGTAGAAAAGATCAAAGGATCTTCTTGAGATCCTTTTTTTCTGCGCGTAATCTGCTGC
TTGCAAACAAAAAAACCACCGCTACCAGCGGTGGTTTGTTTGCCGGATCAAGAGCTACCAACTCTTTTTC
CGAAGGTAACTGGCTTCAGCAGAGCGCAGATACCAAATACTGTTCTTCTAGTGTAGCCGTAGTTAGGCCA
CCACTTCAAGAACTCTGTAGCACCGCCTACATACCTCGCTCTGCTAATCCTGTTACCAGTGGCTGCTGCC
AGTGGCGATAAGTCGTGTCTTACCGGGTTGGACTCAAGACGATAGTTACCGGATAAGGCGCAGCGGTCGG
GCTGAACGGGGGGTTCGTGCACACAGCCCAGCTTGGAGCGAACGACCTACACCGAACTGAGATACCTACA
GCGTGAGCTATGAGAAAGCGCCACGCTTCCCGAAGGGAGAAAGGCGGACAGGTATCCGGTAAGCGGCAGG
GTCGGAACAGGAGAGCGCACGAGGGAGCTTCCAGGGGGAAACGCCTGGTATCTTTATAGTCCTGTCGGGT
TTCGCCACCTCTGACTTGAGCGTCGATTTTTGTGATGCTCGTCAGGGGGGCGGAGCCTATGGAAAAACGC
CAGCAACGCGGCCTTTTTACGGTTCCTGGCCTTTTGCTGGCCTTTTGCTCACATGTTCTTTCCTGCGTTA
TCCCCTGATTCTGTGGATAACCGTATTACCGCCATGCAT
Features (pLannotate 1.2.2; 15 found; start..end, strand, type, name):
     61..364     +  enhancer       CMV enhancer: human cytomegalovirus immediate early enhancer
    365..568     +  promoter       CMV promoter: human cytomegalovirus (CMV) immediate early promoter
    591..618     +  misc_feature   MCS (fragment): multiple cloning site
    625..948     +  CDS            FKBP1A: FKB1A_HUMAN - Also known as FKBP1, FKBP12. Experimental evidence at protein level: Swiss-Prot protein existence level 1. Keeps in an inactive conformation TGFBR1, the TGF-beta type I serine/threonine kinase receptor, preventing TGF-beta receptor activation in absence of ligand. Recruits SMAD7 to ACVR1B which prevents the association of SMAD2 and SMAD3 with the activin receptor complex, thereby blocking the activin signal. May modulate the RYR1 calcium channel activity. PPIases accelerate the folding of proteins. It catalyzes the cis-trans isomerization of proline imidic peptide bonds in oligop
    964..1683    +  CDS            EGFP: the original enhanced GFP (Yang et al., 1996) mammalian codon-optimized
   1700..1783    +  CDS            large T antigen (fragment): large T antigen from SV40 (simian virus 40)
   1806..1927    +  polyA_signal   SV40 poly(A) signal: SV40 polyadenylation signal
   1961..2389    -  rep_origin     f1 ori (sequence partly withheld): f1 bacteriophage origin of replication; arrow indicates direction of (+) strand synthesis
   2416..2520    +  promoter       AmpR promoter: bla
   2522..2879    +  promoter       SV40 promoter: SV40 enhancer and early promoter
   2914..3708    +  CDS            NeoR/KanR: aminoglycoside phosphotransferase from Tn5; aph(3')-II (or nptII); confers resistance to neomycin, kanamycin, and G418 (Geneticin®)
   3729..3881    +  CDS            ble (fragment): BLE_KLEPN - Experimental evidence at protein level: Swiss-Prot protein existence level 1. Binding protein with a strong affinity to the bleomycin family of antibiotics. Binds to CL990; an antimitotic-antibiotic compound. From Klebsiella pneumoniae.
   3940..3987    +  polyA_signal   HSV TK poly(A) signal: herpes simplex virus thymidine kinase polyadenylation signal (Cole and Stacy, 1985)
   4078..4094    -  polyA_signal   bGH poly(A) signal (fragment): bovine growth hormone polyadenylation signal
   4316..4904    +  rep_origin     ori: high-copy-number ColE1/pMB1/pBR322/pUC origin of replication
