[The description below was written by a language model from this plasmid's Addgene catalogue record and pLannotate feature annotations shown in this document.]
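Description:
pEGFPN3 FKBP12 is a mammalian expression plasmid built on the pEGFP-N3 backbone, carrying human FKBP1A (FKBP12, the 12 kDa FK506- and rapamycin-binding peptidyl-prolyl isomerase) fused at its C terminus to EGFP. In the 5,018 nt sequenced record, the CMV immediate early enhancer and promoter sit upstream of a remnant of the multiple cloning site. This is followed by the FKBP1A coding sequence and, after a short linker region, the mammalian codon-optimised EGFP open reading frame. Transcripts end at the SV40 polyadenylation signal. The small "large T antigen" fragment annotated just before that signal probably reflects the SV40-derived sequence surrounding it rather than a functional element.

The plasmid is propagated in E. coli at high copy from a pUC-type ColE1 origin under kanamycin selection. The Tn5 NeoR/KanR gene is preceded by both a bacterial bla promoter and the SV40 enhancer/early promoter and ends with the HSV TK poly(A) signal, so the same marker confers kanamycin resistance in bacteria and G418 resistance in transfected mammalian cells. An f1 origin is also present and allows single-stranded DNA production. The short ble and bGH poly(A) fragments are minor annotation hits of no evident function.

The catalogue purpose line describes an FKBP12-FRB fusion protein, but the insert field lists only FKBP1A and the feature table shows no FRB domain. What the record supports is therefore an FKBP12-EGFP fusion. Such a construct would suit visualising FKBP12 localisation or expression in live cells, or serving as the FKBP partner in studies of rapamycin-type ligand binding and induced dimerisation, although the record does not specify an application. The cloning sites used are not recorded.
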