Addgene plasmid #194121: pEGFPN3 FKBP12
Purpose: Expresses FKBP12-FRB fusion protein
Depositing lab: Jun Liu. Depositing organization: Johns Hopkins University and School of Medicine.
Backbone
  Vector backbone: pEGFPN3
  Vector type: Mammalian Expression
Growth in bacteria
  Bacterial resistance: Kanamycin, 50 μg/mL
  Growth temperature: 37°C
  Growth strain: DH5alpha
  Copy number: High Copy
Gene/Insert
  Gene/Insert name: FKBP1A
  Species: H. sapiens (human)
  Entrez Gene: FKBP1A (a.k.a. FKBP-12, FKBP-1A, FKBP1, FKBP12, PKC12, PKCI2, PPIASE)
  Tag / fusion protein: EGFP (C terminal on backbone)
  Cloning method: Restriction Enzyme; 5′ cloning site unknown (unknown if destroyed)
Terms and licenses: Academic/Nonprofit Terms; Industry Terms: Not Available to Industry
How to cite: pEGFPN3 FKBP12 was a gift from Jun Liu (Addgene plasmid # 194121 ; http://n2t.net/addgene:194121 ; RRID:Addgene_194121)
